Addgene plasmid #90193: pIB170
Purpose: (Empty Backbone) E. coli - Streptococci shuttle plasmid for gene expression in streptococci with Pveg promoter
Depositing lab: Indranil Biswas. Depositing organization: University of Kansas Medical Center. Publication: Shuttle expression plasmids for genetic studies in Streptococcus mutans. Biswas I, Jha JK, Fromm N. Microbiology. 2008 Aug;154(Pt 8):2275-82. doi: 10.1099/mic.0.2008/019265-0. PubMed 18667560.
Backbone
  Vector backbone: pSH71 (pJRS1315)
  Backbone manufacturer: June Scott (PMID 12867436)
  Backbone size (bp): 4000
  Vector type: Bacterial Expression
  Tag / fusion protein: None (N terminal on backbone); None (C terminal on backbone)
Growth in bacteria
  Bacterial resistance: Chloramphenicol, 25 μg/mL
  Growth temperature: 37°C
  Growth strain: DH5alpha
  Copy number: High Copy
Gene/Insert
  Gene/Insert name: None
  Tag / fusion protein: None (N terminal on backbone); None (C terminal on backbone)
Resource information
  A portion of this plasmid was derived from a plasmid made by: Contains MCS-A (Synthetic). The backbone of this vector is based on pJRS1315 with additional components from pEU308- both provided by Dr. June Scott (Emory University).
Terms and licenses: Academic/Nonprofit Terms; Industry Terms: Not Available to Industry
Depositor comments: Contains MCS-A (Synthetic). The backbone of this vector is based on pJRS1315 with additional components from pEU308- both provided by Dr. June Scott (Emory University).
How to cite: pIB170 was a gift from Indranil Biswas (Addgene plasmid # 90193 ; http://n2t.net/addgene:90193 ; RRID:Addgene_90193)
