[The description below was written by a language model from this plasmid's Addgene catalogue record and pLannotate feature annotations shown in this document.]
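Description:
pIB170 is an empty-backbone shuttle plasmid of about 4 kb for gene expression in streptococci, with cloning and propagation carried out in E. coli. It is built on the pSH71-type replicon of pJRS1315, with additional components taken from pEU308. The record lists it as high copy in E. coli. Selection is by chloramphenicol, and the feature table accordingly shows a complete cat gene of staphylococcal origin, which encodes chloramphenicol acetyltransferase. The replication functions appear as a full-length repB open reading frame matching the streptococcal RepB initiator, which nicks the plus strand at the plus origin. That mechanism is typical of rolling-circle plasmids, a class known for working in both Gram-positive hosts and E. coli.

The annotation also picks up several partial matches: a cop replication-control fragment, a second repB fragment related to an enterococcal plasmid, and a short piece of a kanamycin nucleotidyltransferase gene. These look like remnants carried over from parental plasmids, and the record does not assign them any function; kanamycin is not listed as a selection. A 22-nt hit to a mouse Rosa26 homology arm is almost certainly a chance match.

The expression elements are described only in the catalogue fields. These are the Pveg promoter, generally used as a constitutive Gram-positive promoter, and a synthetic multiple cloning site called MCS-A. Neither is annotated in the feature table, so their positions cannot be given. The plasmid carries no insert and no N- or C-terminal tags. A gene of interest is cloned into the MCS to be transcribed from Pveg, and the associated publication places its use in genetic studies in Streptococcus mutans.
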