Features (pLannotate 1.2.2; 6 found; start..end, strand, type, name):
    269..385     +  CDS            cop (fragment): COP1_STAAU - Protein predicted: Swiss-Prot protein existence level 4. Putative control of replication message. From Staphylococcus aureus.
    620..1267    +  CDS            cat: CAT1_STAAU - Experimental evidence at transcript level: Swiss-Prot protein existence level 2. This enzyme is an effector of chloramphenicol resistance in bacteria. From Staphylococcus aureus.
   1514..1535    -  misc_feature   HA-R (fragment): right homology arm from intron 1 of the mouse Rosa26 gene (Soriano, 1999)
   1702..2322    -  CDS            repB: REPB_STRAG - Experimental evidence at protein level: Swiss-Prot protein existence level 1. Is essential for plasmid replication. Nicks the positive strand at the plus origin of replication. From Streptococcus agalactiae.
   3150..3471    +  CDS            repB (fragment): RepB replication protein; repB; from Enterococcus faecalis plasmid pAMα1 AAN03827.1 22652809.0
   3643..3780    +  CDS            knt (fragment): KANU_BACSP - Also known as kan. Experimental evidence at protein level: Swiss-Prot protein existence level 1. Inactivates the antibiotic kanamycin by catalyzing the transfer of a nucleotidyl group from nucleoside triphosphates such as ATP to the 4'-hydroxyl group of the aminoglycoside. From Bacillus sp.
>Addgene plasmid #90193 | pIB170 | addgene full sequence | sequence record 177560 | Addgene NGS Result
AGCTTAAGTGATTAGTCAAAGAATGGTGATGACAATTGTACAGGTTATCAATAAAGCCATTGATACTCTC
ATTCTTATCCCGTATTTATTAACTTCTCCTAGTATTAGTAATTATCATGGCTGTCATGGCGCATTAACGG
AATAAAGGGTGTGCTTAAATCGGGCCATTTTGCGTAATAAGAAAAAGGATTAATTATGAGCGAATTGAAT
TAATAATAAGGTAATAGATTTACATTAGAAAATGAAAGGGGATTTTATGCGTGAGAATGTTACAGTCTAT
CCCGGCAATAGTTACCCTTATTATCAAGATAAGAAAGAAAAGGATTTTTCGCTACGCTCAAATCCTTTAA
AAAAACACAAAAGACCACATTTTTTAATGTGGTCTTTTATTCTTCAACTAAAGCACCCATTAGTTCAACA
AACGAAAATTGGATAAAGTGGGATATTTTTAAAATATATATTTATGTTACAGTAATATTGACTTTTAAAA
AAGGATTGATTATAATGAAGAAAGCAGACAAGTAAGCCTCCTAAATTCACTTTAGATAAAAATTTAGGAG
GCATATCAAATGAACTTTAATAAAATTCACTTTAGATAAAAATTTAGGAGGCATATCAAATGAACTTTAA
TAAAATTGATTTAGACAATTGGAAGAGAAAAGAGATATTTAATCATTATTTGAACCAACAAACGACTTTT
AGTATAACCACAGAAATTGATATTAGTGTTTTATACCGAAACATAAAACAAGAAGGATATAAATTTTACC
CTGCATTTATTTTCTTAGTGACAAGGGTGATAAACTCAAATACAGCTTTTAGAACTGGTTACAATAGCGA
CGGAGAGTTAGGTTATTGGGATAAGTTAGAGCCACTTTATACAATTTTTGATGGTGTATCTAAAACATTC
TCTGGTATTTGGACTCCTGTAAAGAATGACTTCAAAGAGTTTTATGATTTATACCTTTCTGATGTAGAGA
AATATAATGGTTCGGGGAAATTGTTTCCCAAAACACCTATACCTGAAAATGCTTTTTCTCTTTCTATTAT
TCCATGGACTTCATTTACTGGGTTTAACTTAAATATCAATAATAATAGTAATTACCTTCTACCCATTATT
ACAGCAGGAAAATTCATTAATAAAGGTAATTCAATATATTTACCGCTATCTTTACAGGTACATCATTCTG
TTTGTGATGGTTATCATGCAGGATTGTTTATGAACTCTATTCAGGAATTGTCAGATAGGCCTAATGACTG
GCTTTTATAATATGAGATAATGCCGACTGTACTTTTTACAGTCGGTTTTCTAATGTCACTAACCTGCCCC
GTTAGTTGAAGAAGGTTTTTATATTACAGCTCCAGATCCATATCCTTCTTTTTCTGAACCGACTTCTCCT
TTTTCGCTTCTTTATTCCAATTGCTTTATTGACGTTGAGCCTCGGAACCCTTAACAATCCCAAAACTTGT
CGACTTTCGTCAGGGGGGCTTTTATTTATTCAATAATCCCTCCTCTCAATAAATCTATTGTTGTACTTAA
TTCAACTTCCATTTCTCTGTATCTTTCAATACGCTCTTTTAAGTCCTTAATTTCTTTTTTTAATTCCTCA
TTTTCAGCAAATAACTCTTTTTCTTTGTTTGTCATTTTATTTCCCCCGTTTCAGCATCAAGAACCTTTGC
ATAACTTGCTCTATATCCACACTGATAATTGCCCTCAAACCATAATCTAAAGGCGCTAGAGTTTGTTGAA
ACAATATCTTTTACATCATTCGTATTTAAAATTCCAAACTCCGCTCCCCTAAGGCGAATAAAAGCCATTA
ACTCTTTTGTATTTACCAAATTATAGTCATCCACTATATCTAAAAGTAAATTCTTCAATTTTCTTTTTTG
GCTTTCATCAAGTGTTATATAGCGGTCAATATCAAAATCATTAATGTTCAAAATATCTTTTTTGTCGTAT
ATATGTTTATTCTTAGCAATAGCGTCCTTTGATTCATGAGTCAAATATTCATATGAACCTTTGATATAAT
CAAGTATCTCAACATGAGCAACTGAACTATTCCCCAATTTTCGCTTAATCTTGTTCCTAACGCTTTCTAT
TGTTACAGGATTTCGTGCAATATATATAACGTGATAGTGTGGTTTTTTATAGTGCTTTCCATTTCGTATA
ACATCACTACTATTCCATGTATCTTTATCTTTTTTTTCGTCCATATCGTGTAAAGGACTGACAGCCATAG
ATACGCCCAAACTCTCTAATTTTTCTTTCCAATCATTAGGAATTGAGTCAGGATATAATAAAAATCCAAA
ATTTCTAGCTTTAGTATTTTTAATAGCCATGATATAATTACCTTATCAAAAACAAGTAGCGAAAACTCGT
ATCCTTCTAAAAACGCGAGCTTTCGCTTATTTTTTTTGTTCTGATTCCTTTCTTGCATATTCTTCTATAG
CTAACGCCGCAACCGCAGATTTTGAAAAACCTTTTTGTTTCGCCATATCTGTTAATTTTTTATCTTGCTC
TTTTGTCAGAGAAATCATAACTCTTTTTTTCGATTCTGAAATCACCATTTAAAAAACTCCAATCAAATAA
TTTTATAAAATTAGTGTATCACTTTGTAATCATAAAAACAACAATAAAGCTACTTAAATATAGATTTATA
AAAAACGTTGGCGAAAACGTTGGCGATTCGTTGGCGATTGAAAAACCCCTCAAACCCTTGAGCCAGTTGG
GATAGAGCGTTTTTGGCACAAAAATTGGCACTCGGCACTTAATGGGGGGTCGTAGTACGGAAGCAAAATT
CGCTTCCTTTCCCCCCATTTTTTTCCAAATTCCAAATTTTTTTCAAAAATTTTCCAGCGCTACCGCTCGG
CAAAATTGCAAGCAATTTTTAAAATCAAACCCATGAGGGAATTTCATTCCCTCAAACTCCCTTGAGCCTC
CTCCAACCGAAATAGAAGGACGCTGCGCTTATTATTTCATTCAGTCATCGGCTTTCATAATCTAACAGAC
AACATCTTCGCTGCAAAGCCACGCTACGCTCAAGGGCTTTTACGCTACGATAACGCCTGTTTTAACGATT
ATGCCGATAACTAAACGAAATAAACGCTAAAACGTCTCAGAAACGATTTTGAGACGTTTTAATAAAAAAT
CGACCGAAAAATAAATATAAATCGGATATACAATCGGCAATTGACGAAACTGCAAAATATCCTGTAAAGG
ATACGGATTTTATGACCGATGATGAAGAAAAGAATTTGAAACGTTTGTCTGATTTGGAGGAAGGTTTACA
CCGTAAAAGGTTAATCTCCTATGGTGGTTTGTTAAAAGAAATACATAAAAAATTAAACCTTGATGACACA
GAAGAAGGCGATTTGATTCATACAGATGATGACGAAAAAGCCGATGAAGATGGATTTTCTATTATTGCAA
TGTGGAATTGGGAACGGAAAAATTATTTTATTAAAGAGTAGTTCAACAAACGGGCCAGTTTGTTGAAGAT
TAGATGCTATAATTGTTATTAAAAGGATTGAAGGATGCTTAGGAAGACGAGTTATTAATAGCTGAATAAG
AACGGTGCTCTCCAAATATTCTTATTTAGAAAAGCAAATCTAAAATTATCTGAAAAGGGAATGAGAATAG
TGAATGGACCAATAATAATGACTAGAGAAGAAAGAATGAAGATTGTTCATGAAATTAAGGAACGAATATT
GGATAAATATGGGGATGATGTTAAGGCTATTGGTGTTTATGGCTCTCTTGGTCGTCAGACTGATGGGCCC
CTGCAGAGGAGAGCTATGCGGGTTTTTTATTTTACATAATGATACATAATTTACCGAAACTTGCGGAACA
TAATTGAGGAATCATAGAATTTTGTCAAAATAATTTTATTGACAACGTCTTATTAACGTTGATATAATTT
AAATTTTATTTGACAAAAATGGGCTCGTGTTGTACAATAAATGGATCCCCGCGGTACCCGGGAATTCTAG
AGCTCGAGATCTATCGATA
